>Addgene plasmid #12637 | LPCX Smad2 deltaSSMS | addgene partial sequence | sequence record 19061 | LNCX 5'-AGCTCGTTTAGTGAACCGTCAGATC-3'
TTTTGACCTCCATAGAAGACACCGGGACCGATCCAGCCTCCGCGGCCCCAAGCCCTCGAGGGCTTGTTCG
ATACCATGGACTACAAGGACGACGATGACAAGGGTCGACAATCGTCCATCTTGCCATTCACGCCGCCAGT
TGTGAAGAGACTGCTGGGATGGAAGAAGTCAGCTGGTGGGTCTGGAGGAGCAGGCGGAGGAGAGCAGAAT
GGGCAGGAAGAAAAGTGGTGTGAGAAAGCAGTGAAAAGTCTGGTGAAGAAGCTAAAGAAAACAGGACGAT
TAGATGAGCTTGAGAAAGCCATCACCACTCAAAACTGTAATACTAAATGTGTTACCATACCAAGCACTTG
CTCTGAAATTTGGGGACTGAGTACACCAAATACGATAGATCAGTGGGATACAACAGGCCTTTACAGCTTC
TCTGAACAAACCAGGTCTCTTGATGGTCGTCTCCAGGTATCCCATCGAAAAGGATTGCCACATGTTATAT
ATTGCCGATTATGGCGCTGGCCTGATCTTCACAGTCATCATGAACTCAAGGCAATTGAAAACTGCGAATA
TGCTTTTAATCTTAAAAAGGATGAAGTATGTGTAAACCCTTACCACTATCAGAGAGTTGAGACACCAGTT
TTGCCTCCAGTATTAGTGCCCCGACACACCGAGATCCTAACAGAACTTCCGCCTCTGGATGACTATACTC
ACTCCATTCCAGAAAACACTAACTTCCCAGCAGGAATTGAGCCACAGAGTAATTATATTCCAGAAACGCC
ACCTCCTGGATATATCAGTGAAGATGGAGAAACAAGTGAC
