[The description below was written by a language model from this plasmid's Addgene catalogue record.]
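Description:
LPCX Smad2 deltaSSMS is a retroviral mammalian expression plasmid carrying a C-terminally truncated human SMAD2. The backbone, LPCX (about 6.6 kb without insert), was derived from LNCX by replacing the neomycin resistance gene with a puromycin resistance gene, so transduced or transfected mammalian cells can be selected with puromycin. In bacteria the plasmid is a high-copy construct maintained under ampicillin selection. No feature table accompanies the record, so the promoters are not explicitly stated. By the naming convention of the LNCX family, the drug marker is normally expressed from the viral LTR and the inserted gene from an internal CMV promoter, but this is an inference from the vector lineage rather than a recorded fact.

The insert, listed at about 1.2 kb, encodes SMAD2 with an N-terminal Flag tag for detection or immunoprecipitation, and lacks the last four amino acids. As the name indicates, this removes the C-terminal SSMS motif, which contains the serines phosphorylated by the activated TGF-beta type I receptor. A SMAD2 lacking this motif cannot be activated by receptor phosphorylation and is generally used as an inactive or interfering variant of the protein. The fragment was cloned into an HpaI site, and the site was destroyed at both junctions.

The associated publication concerns autocrine TGF-beta receptor and Smad signaling in adipocyte differentiation. This fits use of the construct to make retrovirus in packaging cells and stably introduce the mutant SMAD2 into target cells, to test the contribution of Smad2 signaling to TGF-beta responses.
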