Addgene plasmid #12637: LPCX Smad2 deltaSSMS
Depositing lab: Rik Derynck. Depositing organization: University of California, San Francisco (UCSF). Publication: Roles of autocrine TGF-beta receptor and Smad signaling in adipocyte differentiation. Choy L, Skillington J, Derynck R. J Cell Biol. 2000 May 1. 149(3):667-82. 10.1083/jcb.149.3.667 PubMed 10791980.
Backbone
  Vector backbone: LPCX
  Backbone size w/o insert (bp): 6600
  Vector type: Mammalian Expression, Retroviral
  Selectable markers: Puromycin
Growth in bacteria
  Bacterial resistance: Ampicillin, 100 μg/mL
  Growth temperature: 37°C
  Growth strain: DH5alpha
  Copy number: High Copy
Gene/Insert
  Gene/Insert name: Smad2
  Species: H. sapiens (human)
  Insert size (bp): 1200
  Mutation: Last 4 aa's deleted.
  Entrez Gene: SMAD2 (a.k.a. CHTD8, JV18, JV18-1, LDS6, MADH2, MADR2, hMAD-2, hSMAD2)
  Tag / fusion protein: Flag (N terminal on insert)
  Cloning method: Restriction Enzyme; 5′ cloning site HpaI (destroyed during cloning); 3′ cloning site HpaI (destroyed during cloning)
  Sequencing primers: 5′ LNCX
Terms and licenses: Academic/Nonprofit Terms; Industry Terms: Not Available to Industry
Depositor comments: LPCX was made by replacing the neo gene of LNCX with the puro gene.
How to cite: LPCX Smad2 deltaSSMS was a gift from Rik Derynck (Addgene plasmid # 12637 ; http://n2t.net/addgene:12637 ; RRID:Addgene_12637)
